>Addgene plasmid #149173 | pGBW-m4046708 | depositor full sequence | sequence record 291626 | Full Sequence
GCGGCCGCCCCACACACCATAGCTTCAAAATGTTTCTACTCCTTTTTTACTCTTCCAGATTTTCTCGGAC
TCCGCGCATCGCCGTACCACTTCAAAACACCCAAGCACAGCATACTAAATTTCCCCTCTTTCTTCCTCTA
GGGTGTCGTTAATTACCCGTACTAAAGGTTTGGAAAAGAAAAAAGAGACCGCCTCGTTTCTTTTTCTTCG
TCGAAAAAGGCAATAAAAATTTTTATCACGTTTCTTTTTCTTGAAAATTTTTTTTTTTGATTTTTTTCTC
TTTCGATGACCTCCCATTGATATTTAAGTTAATAAACGGTCTTCAATTTCTCAAGTTTCAGTTTCATTTT
TCTTGTTCTATTACAACTTTTTTTACTTCTTGCTCATTAGAAAGAAAGCATAGCAATCTAATCTAAGTTT
TAATTACAAAATGAAGATTGTCAACAATTGGCTTAAACAGTTGATAAAGGTTACTTTAGTATTTTTGTTC
GTTGCAGCCATCTTCTATCTAATTACACCTGTCCACGTGATGAGTAAGCATACCGACTTTTCCTCAGAGA
TCATTGGTTACAAAGCTATCGATGGCGGAGTTACTAGAGATATTGCTTCGACGGACACCTGTTTCGCTAA
CAAGCACGCGGACTTTGATACTTGGTTCTCTCAAAGGGGTGGTTCCTACACAAACGACAAGGCCTGCCCC
TTGATTGCAGCTGTTATCACTAGAGAAGTTGGTTTCGTCGTGCCAGGTTTACCAGGGACTATACTGCGTA
CCACCAATGGTGATTTTTTGCATTTCTTACCAAGAGTCTTCTCTGCTGTTGGCAATATTTGTTATACCCC
TAGCAAATTGATCGAATACACTGATTTTGCCACCTCTGCTTGTGTATTGGCTGCTGAATGCACTATTTTC
AAGGATGCAAGTGGTAAGCCAGTTCCATACTGTTATGACACAAACGTCCTCGAAGGTTCTGTTGCTTACG
AATCCTTGCGACCGGACACTAGATATGTGTTAATGGATGGATCAATCATTCAATTTCCAAACACATACCT
TGAAGGTTCTGTTCGGGTTGTCACCACCTTCGACTCCGAGTACTGTCGCCACGGTACTTGTGAAAGATCA
GAAGCCGGTGTCTGTGTTTCTACCAGCGGTAGATGGGTGTTGAATAACGATTATTACCGTTCTCTTCCAG
GTGTCTTCTGCGGTGTCGATGCTGTTAATCTATTGACTAACATGTTTACCCCTTTGATCCAACCAATAGG
TGCGCTGGACATTTCCGCATCTATTGTCGCCGGTGGAATCGTTGCTATCGTTGTTACTTGTTTGGCTTAC
TACTTCATGAGATTTAGAAGAGCCTTTGGGGAGTATTCGCATGTCGTGGCTTTCAACACTCTATTATTTT
TGATGTCGTTCACTGTTTTGTGTCTTACACCAGTATACTCTTTCTTGCCTGGTGTATACTCCGTTATCTA
TTTATACCTGACATTCTACCTGACTAACGATGTCAGCTTTTTGGCACACATTCAATGGATGGTAATGTTC
ACCCCATTGGTTCCCTTCTGGATAACGATCGCTTACATCATTTGCATAAGTACTAAACATTTCTATTGGT
TTTTCTCAAATTATCTAAAGAGAAGAGTTGTCTTTAATGGTGTCAGCTTTTCTACCTTCGAAGAAGCTGC
CTTGTGTACCTTTTTGCTCAACAAAGAAATGTACTTGAAGTTGAGATCTGACGTTTTACTCCCGCTAACC
CAATATAACAGATATTTAGCTTTATACAACAAGTACAAATACTTCTCGGGTGCCATGGATACTACTTCAT
ACCGTGAAGCGGCTTGTTGTCACCTTGCTAAGGCTTTGAATGATTTCTCTAATTCCGGTTCCGACGTCTT
GTATCAACCACCTCAGACGTCTATTACCTCCGCTGTTTTGCAATAAACAGGCCCCTTTTCCTTTGTCGAT
ATCATGTAATTAGTTATGTCACGCTTACATTCACGCCCTCCTCCCACATCCGCTCTAACCGAAAAGGAAG
GAGTTAGACAACCTGAAGTCTAGGTCCCTATTTATTTTTTTTAATAGTTATGTTAGTATTAAGAACGTTA
TTTATATTTCAAATTTTTCTTTTTTTTCTGTACAAAGCGGCCGCCGAACCACTAGTGCACTGCAGTACAC
GGTTTCCTTGAAATTTTTTTGATTCGGTAATCTCCGAACAGAAGGAAGAACGAAGGAAGGAGCACAGACT
TAGATTGGTATATATACGCATATGTAGTGTTGAAGAAACATGAAATTGCCCAGTATTCTTAACCCAACTG
CACAGAACAAAAACGTGCAGGAAACGAAGATAAATCATGTCGAAAGCTACATATAAGGAACGTGCTGCTA
CTCATCCTAGTCCTGTTGCTGCCAAGCTATTTAATATCATGCACGAAAAGCAAACAAACTTGTGTGCTTC
ATTGGATGTTCGTACCACCAAGGAATTACTGGAGTTAGTTGAAGCATTAGGTCCCAAAATTTGTTTACTA
AAAACACATGTGGATATCTTGACTGATTTTTCCATGGAGGGCACAGTTAAGCCGCTAAAGGCATTATCCG
CCAAGTACAATTTTTTACTCTTCGAGGACAGAAAATTTGCTGACATTGGTAATACAGTCAAATTGCAGTA
CTCTGCGGGTGTATACAGAATAGCAGAATGGGCAGACATTACGAATGCACACGGTGTGGTGGGCCCAGGT
ATTGTTAGCGGTTTGAAGCAGGCGGCAGAAGAAGTAACAAAGGAACCTAGAGGCCTTTTGATGTTAGCAG
AATTGTCATGCAAGGGCTCCCTATCTACTGGAGAATATACTAAGGGTACTGTTGACATTGCGAAGAGCGA
CAAAGATTTTGTTATCGGCTTTATTGCTCAAAGAGACATGGGTGGAAGAGATGAAGGTTACGATTGGTTG
ATTATGACACCCGGTGTGGGTTTAGATGACAAGGGAGATGCATTGGGTCAACAGTATAGAACCGTGGATG
ATGTGGTTTCTACAGGATCTGACATTATTATTGTTGGAAGAGGACTATTTGCAAAGGGAAGGGATGCTAA
GGTAGAGGGTGAACGTTACAGAAAAGCAGGCTGGGAAGCATATTTGAGAAGATGCGGCCAGCAAAACTAA
AAAACTGTATTATAAGTAAATGCATGTATACTAAACTCACAAATTAGAGCTTCAATTTAATTATATCAGT
TATTACCCGAGTAACGAAGCATCTGTGCTTCATTTTGTAGAACAAAAATGCAACGCGAGAGCGCTAATTT
TTCAAACAAAGAATCTGAGCTGCATTTTTACAGAACAGAAATGCAACGCGAAAGCGCTATTTTACCAACG
AAGAATCTGTGCTTCATTTTTGTAAAACAAAAATGCAACGCGAGAGCGCTAATTTTTCAAACAAAGAATC
TGAGCTGCATTTTTACAGAACAGAAATGCAACGCGAGAGCGCTATTTTACCAACAAAGAATCTATACTTC
TTTTTTGTTCTACAAAAATGCATCCCGAGAGCGCTATTTTTCTAACAAAGCATCTTAGATTACTTTTTTT
CTCCTTTGTGCGCTCTATAATGCAGTCTCTTGATAACTTTTTGCACTGTAGGTCCGTTAAGGTTAGAAGA
AGGCTACTTTGGTGTCTATTTTCTCTTCCATAAAAAAAGCCTGACTCCACTTCCCGCGTTTACTGATTAC
TAGCGAAGCTGCGGGTGCATTTTTTCAAGATAAAGGCATCCCCGATTATATTCTATACCGATGTGGATTG
CGCATACTTTGTGAACAGAAAGTGATAGCGTTGATGATTCTTCATTGGTCAGAAAATTATGAACGGTTTC
TTCTATTTTGTCTCTATATACTACGTATAGGAAATGTTTACATTTTCGTATTGTTTTCGATTCACTCTAT
GAATAGTTCTTACTACAATTTTTTTGTCTAAAGAGTAATACTAGAGATAAACATAAAAAATGTAGAGGTC
GAGTTTAGATGCAAGTTCAAGGAGCGAAAGGTGGATGGGTAGGTTATATAGGGATATAGCACAGAGATAT
ATAGCAAAGAGATACTTTTGAGCAATGTTTGTGGAAGCGGTATTCGCAATATTTTAGTAGCTCGTTACAG
TCCGGTGCGTTTTTGGTTTTTTGAAAGTGCGTCATCAGAGCGCTTTTGGTTTTCAAAAGCGCTCTGAAGT
TCCTATACTTTCTAGCTAGAGAATAGGAACTTCCCGAGCGGCCGCGTGTTACAAGCTTGACTCCAGCGTA
ACTGGACTGCAATCAACTCACTGGCTCACCTTCACGGGTGGGCCTTTCTTCGGTAGAAAATCAAAGGATC
TTCTTGAGATCCTTTTTTTCTGCGCGTAATCTGCTGCTTGCAAACAAAAAAACCACCGCTACCAGCGGTG
GTTTGTTTGCCGGATCAAGAGCTACCAACTCTTTTTCCGAGGTAACTGGCTTCAGCAGAGCGCAGATACC
AAATACTGTTCTTCTAGTGTAGCCGTAGTTAGGCCACCACTTCAAGAACTCTGTAGCACCGCCTACATAC
CTCGCTCTGCTAATCCTGTTACCAGTGGCTGCTGCCAGTGGCGATAAGTCGTGTCTTACCGGGTTGGACT
CAAGACGATAGTTACCGGATAAGGCGCAGCGGTCGGGCTGAACGGGGGGTTCGTGCACACAGCCCAGCTT
GGAGCGAACGACCTACACCGAACTGAGATACCTACAGCGTGAGCTATGAGAAAGCGCCACGCTTCCCGAA
GGGAGAAAGGCGGACAGGTATCCGGTAAGCGGCAGGGTCGGAACAGGAGAGCGCACGAGGGAGCTTCCAG
GGGTAAACGCCTGGTATCTTTATAGTCCTGTCGGGTTTCGCCACCTCTGACTTGAGCATCGATTTTTGTG
ATGCTCGTCAGGGGGGCGGAGCCTATGGAAAAACGCCAGCAACGCAGAAAGGCCCACCCGAAGGTGAGCC
AGGTGATTACATTTGGGCCCTCATCAGAGGTTTTCACCGTCATCACCGAAACGCGCGAGGCAGCTGCGGT
AAAGCTCATCAGCGTGGTCGTGAAGCGATTCACAGATGTCTGCCTGTTCATCCGCGTCCAGCTCGTTGAG
TTTCTCCAGAAGCGTTAATGTCTGGCTTCTGATAAAGCGGGCCATGTTAAGGGCGGTTTTTTCCTGTTTG
GTCACTTACCAATGCTTAATCAGTGAGGCACCTATCTCAGCGATCTGTCTATTTCGTTCATCCATAGTTG
CCTGACTCCCCGTCGTGTAGATAACTACGATGCGGGAGGGCTTACCATCTGGCCCCAGTGCTGCAATGAT
ACCGCGAGACCCACGCTCACCGGCTCCAGATTTATCAGCAATAAACCAGCCAGCCGGGAGGGCCGAGCGC
AGAAGTGATCCTGCAACTTTATCCGCCTCCATCCAGTCTATTAATTGTTGCCGGGAAGCTAGAGTAAGTA
GTTCGCCAGTTAATAGTTTGCGCAACGTTGTTGCCATTGCTACAGGCATCGTGGTGTCACGCTCGTCGTT
TGGTATGGCTTCATTCAGCTCCGGTTCCCAACGATCAAGGCGAGTTACATGATCCCCCATGTTGTGCAAA
AAAGCGGTTAGCTCCTTCGGTCCTCCGATCGTTGCCAGAAGTAAGTTGGCCGCAGTGTTATCACTCATGG
TTATGGCAGCACTGCATAATTCTCTTACTGTCATGCCATCCGTGAGATGCTTTTCTGTGACTGGTGAGTA
CTCAACCAAGTCATTCTGAGAATAGTGTATGCGGCGACCGAGTTGCTCTTGCCCGGCGTCAATACGGGAT
AATACCGCGCCACATAGCAGAACTTTAAAAGTGCTCATCATTGGAAAACGTTCTTCGGGGCGTAAACTCT
CAAGGATCTTACCGCTGTTGAGATCCAGTTCGATGTAACCCACTCGTGCACCCAACTGATCTTCAGCATC
TTTTACTTTCACCAGCGTTTCTGGGTGAGCAAAAACAGGAAGGCAAAATGCCGCAAAAAAGGGAATAAGG
GCGACACGGAAATGTTGAATACTCATTTTAGCTTCCTTAGCTCCTGAAAATCTCGATAACTCAAAAAATA
CGCCCGGTAGTGATCTTATTTCATTATGGTGAAAGTTGGAACCTCTTACGTGCCGATCAAGTCAAAAGCC
TCCGGTCGGAGGCTTTTGACTTTCTGCTATGGAGGTCAGGTATGATTTAAATGGTCAGTTAGA
Features (pLannotate 1.2.2; 13 found; start..end, strand, type, name):
     10..417     +  promoter       TEF1 promoter: S. cerevisiae TEF1; promoter for EF-1α
    434..1933    +  CDS            R1A_SARS2 (fragment): Experimental evidence at protein level: Swiss-Prot protein existence level 1. [Non-structural protein 10]: Plays a pivotal role in viral transcription by stimulating both nsp14 3'-5' exoribonuclease and nsp16 2'-O-methyltransferase activities. Therefore plays an essential role in viral mRNAs cap methylation. From Severe acute respiratory syndrome coronavirus 2 (2019-nCoV) (SARS-CoV-2).
   1962..2134    +  terminator     CYC1 terminator (fragment): S. cerevisiae CYC1; transcription terminator for CYC1
   2170..2346    +  promoter       URA3 promoter (fragment): S. cerevisiae URA3
   2347..3150    +  CDS            URA3: orotidine-5'-phosphate decarboxylase, required for uracil biosynthesis; S. cerevisiae URA3; yeast auxotrophic marker, counterselectable with 5-fluoroorotic acid (5-FOA)
   3233..4215    -  rep_origin     2μ ori: yeast 2μ plasmid origin of replication
   4293..4322    +  terminator     T3Te terminator: phage T3 early transcription terminator
   4344..4931    +  rep_origin     ori: high-copy-number ColE1/pMB1/pBR322/pUC origin of replication
   4943..4970    -  terminator     T7Te terminator: phage T7 early transcription terminator
   4994..5185    -  CDS            rop: Rop protein, which maintains plasmids at low copy number; rop
   5186..6046    -  CDS            AmpR: β-lactamase; bla; confers resistance to ampicillin, carbenicillin, and related antibiotics
   6047..6149    -  promoter       cat promoter: promoter of the E. coli cat gene encoding chloramphenicol acetyltransferase
   6150..6181    -  terminator     tonB terminator: bidirectional E. coli tonB-P14 transcription terminator
