[The description below was written by a language model from this plasmid's Addgene catalogue record and pLannotate feature annotations shown in this document.]
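Description:
pGBW-m4046708 is a yeast episomal expression plasmid for producing the SARS-CoV-2 non-structural protein 4 (nsp4) in Saccharomyces cerevisiae. It is an E. coli–yeast shuttle vector. In bacteria it replicates from a high-copy ColE1/pUC-type origin and is selected with ampicillin through a β-lactamase gene that the annotation places downstream of a cat promoter. In yeast the 2μ origin supports multicopy episomal maintenance, and the URA3 marker, with its own promoter, allows selection in ura3 auxotrophic strains and counterselection with 5-fluoroorotic acid. The bacterial modules are flanked by short transcription terminators (T3Te, T7Te and tonB), which presumably insulate them from read-through. A short region annotated as rop lies next to AmpR, although the catalogue lists the plasmid as high copy.

The payload is a roughly 1.5 kb synthetic open reading frame encoding nsp4, a mature cleavage product of the viral ORF1ab replicase polyprotein, recoded for S. cerevisiae codon usage ("recode 1"). It lies between the constitutive TEF1 promoter and a CYC1 terminator fragment, giving a simple constitutive expression cassette. No epitope tags or reporter fusions are annotated. The automated annotation matches the insert to a fragment of the SARS-CoV-2 replicase polyprotein 1a, but the accompanying functional text describes nsp10. That text is generic to the polyprotein entry and does not contradict the catalogue identification of nsp4.

The insert was made by gene synthesis. The depositor notes that the sequencing used for quality control may not cover the whole plasmid. The record states no use beyond yeast expression of nsp4.
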