Addgene plasmid #149173: pGBW-m4046708
Purpose: Yeast Expression plasmid for SARS-CoV-2 nsp4
Depositing lab: Ginkgo Bioworks & Benjie Chen. Depositing organization: Ginkgo Bioworks.
Backbone
  Vector backbone: AmpR; 2u URA3
  Backbone size w/o insert (bp): 4078
  Vector type: Yeast Expression
  Selectable markers: URA3
Growth in bacteria
  Bacterial resistance: Ampicillin, 100 μg/mL
  Growth temperature: 37°C
  Growth strain: DH5alpha
  Copy number: High Copy
Gene/Insert
  Gene/Insert name: SARS-CoV-2 nsp4
  Species: Severe acute respiratory syndrome coronavirus 2
  Insert size (bp): 1499
  Mutation: Saccharomyces cerevisiae recode 1
  Entrez Gene: ORF1ab (a.k.a. GU280_gp01)
  Promoter: pTEF1
  Cloning method: Unknown
Resource information
  A portion of this plasmid was derived from a plasmid made by: GinkgoBioworks
Depositor comments: NCBI Reference Sequence: YP_009725300.1. Created by gene synthesis with Not1 site. NGS used for QC was performed by Ginkgo and may not fully cover the entire plasmid.
How to cite: pGBW-m4046708 was a gift from Ginkgo Bioworks & Benjie Chen (Addgene plasmid # 149173 ; http://n2t.net/addgene:149173 ; RRID:Addgene_149173)
