>Addgene plasmid #149173 | pGBW-m4046708 | addgene partial sequence | sequence record 298296 | Ginkgo NGS Result
GCGGCCGCCCCACACACCATAGCTTCAAAATGTTTCTACTCCTTTTTTACTCTTCCAGATTTTCTCGGAC
TCCGCGCATCGCCGTACCACTTCAAAACACCCAAGCACAGCATACTAAATTTCCCCTCTTTCTTCCTCTA
GGGTGTCGTTAATTACCCGTACTAAAGGTTTGGAAAAGAAAAAAGAGACCGCCTCGTTTCTTTTTCTTCG
TCGAAAAGTTTCTTTTTCTTGAAAATTTTTTTTTTTGATTTTTTTCTCTTTCGATGACCTCCCATTGATA
TTTAAGTTAATAAACGGTCTTCAATTTCTCAAGTTTCAGTTTCATTTTTCTTGTTCTATTACAACTTTTT
TTACTTCTTGCTCATTAGAAAGAAAGCATAGCAATCTAATCTAAGTTTTAATTACAAAATGAAGATTGTC
AACAATTGGCTTAAACAGTTGATAAAGGTTACTTTAGTATTTTTGTTCGTTGCAGCCATCTTCTATCTAA
TTACACCTGTCCACGTGATGAGTAAGCATACCGACTTTTCCTCAGAGATCATTGGTTACAAAGCTATCGA
TGGCGGAGTTACTAGAGATATTGCTTCGACGGACACCTGTTTCGCTAACAAGCACGCGGACTTTGATACT
TGGTTCTCTCAAAGGGGTGGTTCCTACACAAACGACAAGGCCTGCCCCTTGATTGCAGCTGTTATCACTA
GAGAAGTTGGTTTCGTCGTGCCAGGTTTACCAGGGACTATACTGCGTACCACCAATGGTGATTTTTTGCA
TTTCTTACCAAGAGTCTTCTCTGCTGTTGGCAATATTTGTTATACCCCTAGCAAATTGATCGAATACACT
GATTTTGCCACCTCTGCTTGTGTATTGGCTGCTGAATGCACTATTTTCAAGGATGCAAGTGGTAAGCCAG
TTCCATACTGTTATGACACAAACGTCCTCGAAGGTTCTGTTGCTTACGAATCCTTGCGACCGGACACTAG
ATATGTGTTAATGGATGGATCAATCATTCAATTTCCAAACACATACCTTGAAGGTTCTGTTCGGGTTGTC
ACCACCTTCGACTCCGAGTACTGTCGCCACGGTACTTGTGAAAGATCAGAAGCCGGTGTCTGTGTTTCTA
CCAGCGGTAGATGGGTGTTGAATAACGATTATTACCGTTCTCTTCCAGGTGTCTTCTGCGGTGTCGATGC
TGTTAATCTATTGACTAACATGTTTACCCCTTTGATCCAACCAATAGGTGCGCTGGACATTTCCGCATCT
ATTGTCGCCGGTGGAATCGTTGCTATCGTTGTTACTTGTTTGGCTTACTACTTCATGAGATTTAGAAGAG
CCTTTGGGGAGTATTCGCATGTCGTGGCTTTCAACACTCTATTATTTTTGATGTCGTTCACTGTTTTGTG
TCTTACACCAGTATACTCTTTCTTGCCTGGTGTATACTCCGTTATCTATTTATACCTGACATTCTACCTG
ACTAACGATGTCAGCTTTTTGGCACACATTCAATGGATGGTAATGTTCACCCCATTGGTTCCCTTCTGGA
TAACGATCGCTTACATCATTTGCATAAGTACTAAACATTTCTATTGGTTTTTCTCAAATTATCTAAAGAG
AAGAGTTGTCTTTAATGGTGTCAGCTTTTCTACCTTCGAAGAAGCTGCCTTGTGTACCTTTTTGCTCAAC
AAAGAAATGTACTTGAAGTTGAGATCTGACGTTTTACTCCCGCTAACCCAATATAACAGATATTTAGCTT
TATACAACAAGTACAAATACTTCTCGGGTGCCATGGATACTACTTCATACCGTGAAGCGGCTTGTTGTCA
CCTTGCTAAGGCTTTGAATGATTTCTCTAATTCCGGTTCCGACGTCTTGTATCAACCACCTCAGACGTCT
ATTACCTCCGCTGTTTTGCAATAAACAGGCCCCTTTTCCTTTGTCGATATCATGTAATTAGTTATGTCAC
GCTTACATTCACGCCCTCCTCCCACATCCGCTCTAACCGAAAAGGAAGGAGTTAGACAACCTGAAGTCTA
GGTCCCTATTTATTTTTTTTAATAGTTATGTTAGTATTAAGAACGTTATTTATATTTCAAATTTTTCTTT
TTTTTCTGTACAAAGCGGCCGCCGAACCACTAGTGCACTGCAGTACACGGTTTCCTTGAAATTTTTTTGA
TTCGGTAATCTCCGAACAGAAGGAAGAACGAAGGAAGGAGCACAGACTTAGATTGGTATATATACGCATA
TGTAGTGTTGAAGAAACATGAAATTGCCCAGTATTCTTAACCCAACTGCACAGAACAAAAACGTGCAGGA
AACGAAGATAAATCATGTCGAAAGCTACATATAAGGAACGTGCTGCTACTCATCCTAGTCCTGTTGCTGC
CAAGCTATTTAATATCATGCACGAAAAGCAAACAAACTTGTGTGCTTCATTGGATGTTCGTACCACCAAG
GAATTACTGGAGTTAGTTGAAGCATTAGGTCCCAAAATTTGTTTACTAAAAACACATGTGGATATCTTGA
CTGATTTTTCCATGGAGGGCACAGTTAAGCCGCTAAAGGCATTATCCGCCAAGTACAATTTTTTACTCTT
CGAGGACAGAAAATTTGCTGACATTGGTAATACAGTCAAATTGCAGTACTCTGCGGGTGTATACAGAATA
GCAGAATGGGCAGACATTACGAATGCACACGGTGTGGTGGGCCCAGGTATTGTTAGCGGTTTGAAGCAGG
CGGCAGAAGAAGTAACAAAGGAACCTAGAGGCCTTTTGATGTTAGCAGAATTGTCATGCAAGGGCTCCCT
ATCTACTGGAGAATATACTAAGGGTACTGTTGACATTGCGAAGAGCGACAAAGATTTTGTTATCGGCTTT
ATTGCTCAAAGAGACATGGGTGGAAGAGATGAAGGTTACGATTGGTTGATTATGACACCCGGTGTGGGTT
TAGATGACAAGGGAGATGCATTGGGTCAACAGTATAGAACCGTGGATGATGTGGTTTCTACAGGATCTGA
CATTATTATTGTTGGAAGAGGACTATTTGCAAAGGGAAGGGATGCTAAGGTAGAGGGTGAACGTTACAGA
AAAGCAGGCTGGGAAGCATATTTGAGAAGATGCGGCCAGCAAAACTAAAAAACTGTATTATAAGTAAATG
CATGTATACTAAACTCACAAATTAGAGCTTCAATTTAATTATATCAGTTATTACCCGAGTAACGAAGCAT
CTGTGCTTCATTTTGTAGAACAAAAATGCAACGCGAGAGCGCTAATTTTTCAAACAAAGAATCTGAGCTG
CATTTTTACAGAACAGAAATGCAACGCGAAAGCGCTATTTTACCAACGAAGAATCTGTGCTTCATTTTTG
TAAAACAAAAATGCAACGCGAGAGCGCTAATTTTTCAAACAAAGAATCTGAGCTGCATTTTTACAGAACA
GAAATGCAACGCGAGAGCGCTATTTTACCAACAAAGAATCTATACTTCTTTTTTGTTCTACAAAAATGCA
TCCCGAGAGCGCTATTTTTCTAACAAAGCATCTTAGATTACTTTTTTTCTCCTTTGTGCGCTCTATAATG
CAGTCTCTTGATAACTTTTTGCACTGTAGGTCCGTTAAGGTTAGAAGAAGGCTACTTTGGTGTCTATTTT
CTCTTCCATAAAAAAAGCCTGACTCCACTTCCCGCGTTTACTGATTACTAGCGAAGCTGCGGGTGCATTT
TTTCAAGATAAAGGCATCCCCGATTATATTCTATACCGATGTGGATTGCGCATACTTTGTGAACAGAAAG
TGATAGCGTTGATGATTCTTCATTGGTCAGAAAATTATGAACGGTTTCTTCTATTTTGTCTCTATATACT
ACGTATAGGAAATGTTTACATTTTCGTATTGTTTTCGATTCACTCTATGAATAGTTCTTACTACAATTTT
TTTGTCTAAAGAGTAATACTAGAGATAAACATAAAAAATGTAGAGGTCGAGTTTAGATGCAAGTTCAAGG
AGCGAAAGGTGGATGGGTAGGTTATATAGGGATATAGCACAGAGATATATAGCAAAGAGATACTTTTGAG
CAATGTTTGTGGAAGCGGTATTCGCAATATTTTAGTAGCTCGTTACAGTCCGGTGCGTTTTTGGTTTTTT
GAAAGTGCGTCATCAGAGCGCTTTTGGTTTTCAAAAGCGCTCTGAAGTTCCTATACTTTCTAGCTAGAGA
ATAGGAACTTCCCGAGCGGCCGCGTGTTACAAGCTTGACTCCAGCGTAACTGGACTGCAATCAACTCACT
GGCTCACCTTCACGGGTGGGCCTTTCTTCGGTAGAAAATCAAAGGATCTTCTTGAGATCCTTTTTTTCTG
CGCGTAATCTGCTGCTTGCAAACAAAAAAACCACCGCTACCAGCGGTGGTTTGTTTGCCGGATCAAGAGC
TACCAACTCTTTTTCCGAGGTAACTGGCTTCAGCAGAGCGCAGATACCAAATACTGTTCTTCTAGTGTAG
CCGTAGTTAGGCCACCACTTCAAGAACTCTGTAGCACCGCCTACATACCTCGCTCTGCTAATCCTGTTAC
CAGTGGCTGCTGCCAGTGGCGATAAGTCGTGTCTTACCGGGTTGGACTCAAGACGATAGTTACCGGATAA
GGCGCAGCGGTCGGGCTGAACGGGGGGTTCGTGCACACAGCCCAGCTTGGAGCGAACGACCTACACCGAA
CTGAGATACCTACAGCGTGAGCTATGAGAAAGCGCCACGCTTCCCGAAGGGAGAAAGGCGGACAGGTATC
CGGTAAGCGGCAGGGTCGGAACAGGAGAGCGCACGAGGGAGCTTCCAGGGGTAAACGCCTGGTATCTTTA
TAGTCCTGTCGGGTTTCGCCACCTCTGACTTGAGCATCGATTTTTGTGATGCTCGTCAGGGGGGCGGAGC
CTATGGAAAAACGCCAGCAACGCAGAAAGGCCCACCCGAAGGTGAGCCAGGTGATTACATTTGGGCCCTC
ATCAGAGGTTTTCACCGTCATCACCGAAACGCGCGAGGCAGCTGCGGTAAAGCTCATCAGCGTGGTCGTG
AAGCGATTCACAGATGTCTGCCTGTTCATCCGCGTCCAGCTCGTTGAGTTTCTCCAGAAGCGTTAATGTC
TGGCTTCTGATAAAGCGGGCCATGTTAAGGGCGGTTTTTTCCTGTTTGGTCACTTACCAATGCTTAATCA
GTGAGGCACCTATCTCAGCGATCTGTCTATTTCGTTCATCCATAGTTGCCTGACTCCCCGTCGTGTAGAT
AACTACGATGCGGGAGGGCTTACCATCTGGCCCCAGTGCTGCAATGATACCGCGAGACCCACGCTCACCG
GCTCCAGATTTATCAGCAATAAACCAGCCAGCCGGGAGGGCCGAGCGCAGAAGTGATCCTGCAACTTTAT
CCGCCTCCATCCAGTCTATTAATTGTTGCCGGGAAGCTAGAGTAAGTAGTTCGCCAGTTAATAGTTTGCG
CAACGTTGTTGCCATTGCTACAGGCATCGTGGTGTCACGCTCGTCGTTTGGTATGGCTTCATTCAGCTCC
GGTTCCCAACGATCAAGGCGAGTTACATGATCCCCCATGTTGTGCAAAAAAGCGGTTAGCTCCTTCGGTC
CTCCGATCGTTGCCAGAAGTAAGTTGGCCGCAGTGTTATCACTCATGGTTATGGCAGCACTGCATAATTC
TCTTACTGTCATGCCATCCGTGAGATGCTTTTCTGTGACTGGTGAGTACTCAACCAAGTCATTCTGAGAA
TAGTGTATGCGGCGACCGAGTTGCTCTTGCCCGGCGTCAATACGGGATAATACCGCGCCACATAGCAGAA
CTTTAAAAGTGCTCATCATTGGAAAACGTTCTTCGGGGCGTAAACTCTCAAGGATCTTACCGCTGTTGAG
ATCCAGTTCGATGTAACCCACTCGTGCACCCAACTGATCTTCAGCATCTTTTACTTTCACCAGCGTTTCT
GGGTGAGCAAAAACAGGAAGGCAAAATGCCGCAAAAAAGGGAATAAGGGCGACACGGAAATGTTGAATAC
TCATTTTAGCTTCCTTAGCTCCTGAAAATCTCGATAACTCAAAAAATACGCCCGGTAGTGATCTTATTTC
ATTATGGTGAAAGTTGGAACCTCTTACGTGCCGATCAAGTCAAAAGCCTCCGGTCGGAGGCTTTTGACTT
TCTGCTATGGAGGTCAGGTATGATTTAAATGGTCAGTTAGA
